Addgene plasmid #68574: pMpGWB120
Purpose: (Empty Backbone) Gateway binary vector designed for transgenic research with Marchantia polymorpha as well as other plants
Depositing lab: Takayuki Kohchi. Depositing organization: Kyoto University, Graduate School of Biostudies. Publication: Development of Gateway Binary Vector Series with Four Different Selection Markers for the Liverwort Marchantia polymorpha. Ishizaki K, Nishihama R, Ueda M, Inoue K, Ishida S, Nishimura Y, Shikanai T, Kohchi T. PLoS One. 2015 Sep 25;10(9):e0138876. doi: 10.1371/journal.pone.0138876. eCollection 2015. PONE-D-15-25288 PubMed 26406247.
Backbone
  Vector backbone: pMpGWB100
  Backbone manufacturer: Kohchi Lab., Kyoto University
  Backbone size (bp): 9502
  Modifications to backbone: Coding sequence for a fusion polypeptide between the modified EAR motif plant-specific repression domain showing strong repression activity (SRDX) and glucocorticoid receptor (GR) is cloned downstream of the Gateway cassette.
  Vector type: Plant Expression
  Selectable markers: Hygromycin
  Tag / fusion protein: Modified EAR motif plant-specific repression domain showing strong repression activity (SRDX) and glucocorticoid receptor (GR) (C terminal on insert)
Growth in bacteria
  Bacterial resistance: Chloramphenicol and Spectinomycin, 25 & 50 μg/mL
  Growth temperature: 37°C
  Growth strain: DB3.1
  Copy number: High Copy
Gene/Insert
  Cloning method: Gateway Cloning
Resource information
  A portion of this plasmid was derived from a plasmid made by: The Gateway cassette was provided by Tsuyoshi Nakagawa at Shimane University, Japan.
Terms and licenses: Academic/Nonprofit Terms; Industry Terms: Not Available to Industry
How to cite: pMpGWB120 was a gift from Takayuki Kohchi (Addgene plasmid # 68574 ; http://n2t.net/addgene:68574 ; RRID:Addgene_68574)
