[The description below was written by a language model from this plasmid's Addgene catalogue record and pLannotate feature annotations shown in this document.]
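Description:
pMpGWB120 is an empty Gateway destination binary vector built on the pMpGWB100 backbone for Agrobacterium-mediated transformation of the liverwort Marchantia polymorpha and other plants. Outside the T-DNA it carries a ColE1/pBR322-type origin with a bom site for high-copy propagation in E. coli, the pVS1 oriV with RepA and StaA for replication and stable maintenance in Agrobacterium, and an aadA gene conferring spectinomycin resistance. Because the unrecombined Gateway cassette contains the ccdB toxin gene alongside a chloramphenicol resistance gene, the empty vector is maintained in a ccdB-tolerant strain under chloramphenicol and spectinomycin selection.

Between the nopaline-type right and left T-DNA borders lie two units. The first is the attR1–CmR–ccdB–attR2 cassette, followed by the coding sequence for a fusion of the SRDX repression domain (a modified EAR motif) and a glucocorticoid receptor fragment, annotated as derived from rat Nr3c1, and then the NOS terminator. An LR reaction replaces the cassette with a sequence from an entry clone, placing SRDX-GR at the C terminus of the encoded protein. No plant promoter is annotated upstream of attR1, and the record does not state one, so the entry clone presumably has to supply the promoter along with the coding sequence. The second unit, in the opposite orientation, is a hygromycin phosphotransferase gene driven by an enhanced CaMV 35S promoter with the CaMV poly(A) signal, which allows selection of transformed plants.

The tag is suited to converting a transcription factor into a dominant chimeric repressor whose activity can be induced. GR fusions are generally held inactive in the cytoplasm until a glucocorticoid ligand such as dexamethasone is supplied.
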