Features (pLannotate 1.2.2; 28 found; start..end, strand, type, name):
     54..78      -  misc_feature   RB T-DNA repeat: right border repeat from nopaline C58 T-DNA
    144..298     -  CDS            lacZα (fragment): LacZα fragment of β-galactosidase; lacZ fragment
    323..447     +  protein_bind   attR1: mutant version of attR; recombination site for the Gateway® LR reaction LR Clonase™
    484..514     +  promoter       lac UV5 promoter: E. coli lac promoter with an "up" mutation
    539..567     +  promoter       cat promoter (fragment): promoter of the E. coli cat gene encoding chloramphenicol acetyltransferase
    568..1227    +  CDS            CmR: chloramphenicol acetyltransferase; cat; confers resistance to chloramphenicol
   1406..1564    +  CDS            ccdA (fragment): CCDA_ECO57 - Also known as H, letA. Experimental evidence at protein level: Swiss-Prot protein existence level 1. Antitoxin component of a type II toxin-antitoxin (TA) system which inhibits the post-segregational killing (PSK) of plasmid-free cells, also referred to as a plasmid addiction system. Binds to and blocks the activity of CcdB; will also remove bound CcdB protein from the CcdB-GyrA complex by forming a CcdA-CcdB complex, a process termed rejuvenation. Functions as a transcriptional corepressor for the ccdAB operon, repression also requires CcdB (By similarity). From Escherichia coli
   1569..1871    +  CDS            ccdB: CCDB_ECOLI - Also known as G, letB, letD. Experimental evidence at protein level: Swiss-Prot protein existence level 1. Toxic component of a type II toxin-antitoxin (TA) system, functioning in plasmid maintainence. Responsible for the post- segregational killing (PSK) of plasmid-free cells, also referred to as a plasmid addiction system. Half-life of over 2 hours. Cell killing by CcdB is accompanied by filamentation, defects in chromosome and plasmid segregation, defects in cell division, formation of anucleate cells, decreased DNA synthesis and plasmid loss. Interferes with the activity of DN
   1915..2039    -  protein_bind   attR2: mutant version of attR; recombination site for the Gateway® LR reaction LR Clonase™
   2089..2967    +  CDS            Nr3c1 (fragment): GCR_RAT - Also known as Grl. Experimental evidence at protein level: Swiss-Prot protein existence level 1. [Isoform A]: Has transcriptional activation and repression activity. Mediates glucocorticoid-induced apoptosis. Promotes accurate chromosome segregation during mitosis. May act as a tumor suppressor. May play a negative role in adipogenesis through the regulation of lipolytic and antilipogenic gene expression. From Rattus norvegicus (Rat).
   2986..3238    +  terminator     NOS terminator: nopaline synthase terminator and poly(A) signal
   3294..3316    -  protein_bind   lac operator (fragment): The lac repressor binds to the lac operator to inhibit transcription in E. coli. This inhibition can be relieved by adding lactose or isopropyl-β-D-thiogalactopyranoside (IPTG). lac repressor encoded by lacI
   3320..3350    -  promoter       lac promoter: promoter for the E. coli lac operon
   3365..3386    -  protein_bind   CAP binding site: CAP binding activates transcription in the presence of cAMP. E. coli catabolite activator protein
   3471..3645    -  polyA_signal   CaMV poly(A) signal: cauliflower mosaic virus polyadenylation signal
   3686..4711    -  CDS            HygR: hygromycin B phosphotransferase confers resistance to hygromycin
   4778..5453    -  promoter       CaMV 35S promoter (enhanced): cauliflower mosaic virus 35S promoter with a duplicated enhancer region
   5648..5672    -  misc_feature   LB T-DNA repeat: left border repeat from nopaline C58 T-DNA
   5931..5954    +  promoter       Pc promoter (fragment): intI1 (promoter lies within the coding sequence); class 1 integron promoter
   6130..6186    +  CDS            GmR (fragment): gentamycin acetyltransferase; aacC1; confers resistance to gentamycin
   6197..6984    +  CDS            SmR (fragment): aminoglycoside adenylyltransferase (Murphy, 1985); aadA; confers resistance to spectinomycin and streptomycin
   7230..7818    +  rep_origin     ori: high-copy-number ColE1/pMB1/pBR322/pUC origin of replication
   8004..8144    -  misc_feature   bom: basis of mobility region from pBR322
   8246..8285    -  CDS            rop (fragment): Rop protein, which maintains plasmids at low copy number; rop
   8488..8682    -  rep_origin     pVS1 oriV: origin of replication for the Pseudomonas plasmid pVS1 (Heeb et al., 2000)
   8748..9821    -  CDS            pVS1 RepA: replication protein from the Pseudomonas plasmid pVS1 (Heeb et al., 2000)
  10250..10879   -  CDS            pVS1 StaA: stability protein from the Pseudomonas plasmid pVS1 (Heeb et al., 2000)
  11439..11840   -  CDS            Y4CG_SINFN (fragment): Protein inferred from homology: Swiss-Prot protein existence level 3. From Sinorhizobium fredii (strain NBRC 101917 / NGR234).
>Addgene plasmid #68574 | pMpGWB120 | depositor full sequence | sequence record 121818 | pMpGWB120 sequence 12126 bps
TTTCACGCCCTTTTAAATATCCGATTATTCTAATAAACGCTCTTTTCTCTTAGGTTTACCCGCCAATATA
TCCTGTCAAACACTGATAGTTTAAACTGAAGGCGGGAAACGACAATCTGATCCAAGCTCAAGCTGCTCTA
GCATTCGCCATTCAGGCTGCGCAACTGTTGGGAAGGGCGATCGGTGCGGGCCTCTTCGCTATTACGCCAG
CTGGCGAAAGGGGGATGTGCTGCAAGGCGATTAAGTTGGGTAACGCCAGGGTTTTCCCAGTCACGACGTT
GTAAAACGACGGCCAGTGCCAAGCTTGGGTCTAGAGTTATCAACAAGTTTGTACAAAAAAGCTGAACGAG
AAACGTAAAATGATATAAATATCAATATATTAAATTAGATTTTGCATAAAAAACAGACTACATAATACTG
TAAAACACAACATATCCAGTCACTATGGCGGCCCCTCGAGGGGCCGCATTAGGCACCCCAGGCTTTACAC
TTTATGCTTCCGGCTCGTATAATGTGTGGATTTTGAGTTAGGATCCGGCGAGATTTTCAGGAGCTAAGGA
AGCTAAAATGGAGAAAAAAATCACTGGATATACCACCGTTGATATATCCCAATGGCATCGTAAAGAACAT
TTTGAGGCATTTCAGTCAGTTGCTCAATGTACCTATAACCAGACCGTTCAGCTGGATATTACGGCCTTTT
TAAAGACCGTAAAGAAAAATAAGCACAAGTTTTATCCGGCCTTTATTCACATTCTTGCCCGCCTGATGAA
TGCTCATCCGGAATTCCGTATGGCAATGAAAGACGGTGAGCTGGTGATATGGGATAGTGTTCACCCTTGT
TACACCGTTTTCCATGAGCAAACTGAAACGTTTTCATCGCTCTGGAGTGAATACCACGACGATTTCCGGC
AGTTTCTACACATATATTCGCAAGATGTGGCGTGTTACGGTGAAAACCTGGCCTATTTCCCTAAAGGGTT
TATTGAGAATATGTTTTTCGTCTCAGCCAATCCCTGGGTGAGTTTCACCAGTTTTGATTTAAACGTGGCC
AATATGGACAACTTCTTCGCCCCCGTTTTCACCATGGGCAAATATTATACGCAAGGCGACAAGGTGCTGA
TGCCGCTGGCGATTCAGGTTCATCATGCCGTCTGTGATGGCTTCCATGTCGGCAGAATGCTTAATGAATT
ACAACAGTACTGCGATGAGTGGCAGGGCGGGGCGTAAACGCGTGGATCCGGCTTACTAAAAGCCAGATAA
CAGTATGCGTATTTGCGCGCTGATTTTTGCGGTATAAGAATATATACTGATATGTATACCCGAAGTATGT
CAAAAAGAGGTGTGCTATGAAGCAGCGTATTACAGTGACAGTTGACAGCGACAGCTATCAGTTGCTCAAG
GCATATATGATGTCAATATCTCCGGTCTGGTAAGCACAACCATGCAGAATGAAGCCCGTCGTCTGCGTGC
CGAACGCTGGAAAGCGGAAAATCAGGAAGGGATGGCTGAGGTCGCCCGGTTTATTGAAATGAACGGCTCT
TTTGCTGACGAGAACAGGGACTGGTGAAATGCAGTTTAAGGTTTACACCTATAAAAGAGAGAGCCGTTAT
CGTCTGTTTGTGGATGTACAGAGTGATATTATTGACACGCCCGGGCGACGGATGGTGATCCCCCTGGCCA
GTGCACGTCTGCTGTCAGATAAAGTCTCCCGTGAACTTTACCCGGTGGTGCATATCGGGGATGAAAGCTG
GCGCATGATGACCACCGATATGGCCAGTGTGCCGGTCTCCGTTATCGGGGAAGAAGTGGCTGATCTCAGC
CACCGCGAAAATGACATCAAAAACGCCATTAACCTGATGTTCTGGGGAATATAAATGTCAGGCTCCCTTA
TACACAGCCAGTCTGCAGGTCGACCATAGTGACTGGATATGTTGTGTTTTACAGTATTATGTAGTCTGTT
TTTTATGCAAAATCTAATTTAATATATTGATATTTATATCATTTTACGTTTCTCGTTCAGCTTTCTTGTA
CAAAGTGGTTGATAACAGCTTGGATTTGGATTTGGAGTTGCGCTTGGGATTCGCCTCCGCCGGAATGGCT
AGTGAAGCTCGAAAAACAAAGAAAAAAATCAAAGGGATTCAGCAAGCCACTGCAGGAGTCTCACAAGACA
CTTCGGAAAATCCTAACAAAACAATAGTTCCTGCAGCATTACCACAGCTCACCCCTACCTTGGTGTCACT
GCTGGAGGTGATTGAACCCGAGGTGTTGTATGCAGGATATGATAGCTCTGTTCCAGATTCAGCATGGAGA
ATTATGACCACACTCAACATGTTAGGTGGGCGTCAAGTGATTGCAGCAGTGAAATGGGCAAAGGCGATAC
CAGGCTTCAGAAACTTACACCTGGATGACCAAATGACCCTGCTACAGTACTCATGGATGTTTCTCATGGC
ATTTGCCCTGGGTTGGAGATCATACAGACAATCAAGTGGAAACCTGCTCTGCTTTGCTCCTGATCTGATT
ATTAATGAGCAGAGAATGTCTCTACCCTGCATGTATGACCAATGTAAACACATGCTGTTTGTCTCCTCTG
AATTACAAAGATTGCAGGTATCCTATGAAGAGTATCTCTGTATGAAAACCTTACTGCTTCTCTCCTCAGT
TCCTAAGGAAGGTCTGAAGAGCCAAGAGTTATTTGATGAGATTCGAATGACTTATATCAAAGAGCTAGGA
AAAGCCATCGTCAAAAGGGAAGGGAACTCCAGTCAGAACTGGCAACGGTTTTACCAACTGACAAAACTTC
TGGACTCCATGCATGAGGTGGTTGAGAATCTCCTTACCTACTGCTTCCAGACATTTTTGGATAAGACCAT
GAGTATTGAATTCCCAGAGATGTTAGCTGAAATCATCACTAATCAGATACCAAAATATTCAAATGGAAAT
ATCAAGAAGCTGCTGTTTCATCAAAAATAGAGCTCGAATTTCCCCGATCGTTCAAACATTTGGCAATAAA
GTTTCTTAAGATTGAATCCTGTTGCCGGTCTTGCGATGATTATCATATAATTTCTGTTGAATTACGTTAA
GCATGTAATAATTAACATGTAATGCATGACGTTATTTATGAGATGGGTTTTTATGATTAGAGTCCCGCAA
TTATACATTTAATACGCGATAGAAAACAAAATATAGCGCGCAAACTAGGATAAATTATCGCGCGCGGTGT
CATCTATGTTACTAGATCGGGAATTGGTTCCGGAACCAATTCGTAATCATGGTCATAGCTGTTTCCTGTG
TGAAATTGTTATCCGCTCACAATTCCACACAACATACGAGCCGGAAGCATAAAGTGTAAAGCCTGGGGTG
CCTAATGAGTGAGCTAACTCACATTAGGCTGAATTAGGCGCGCCTATTTCTGAATTCAACACATTGCGGA
CGTTTTTAATGTACTGAATTAACGCCGAATTAATTCGGGGGATCTGGATTTTAGTACTGGATTTTGGTTT
TAGGAATTAGAAATTTTATTGATAGAAGTATTTTACAAATACAAATACATACTAAGGGTTTCTTATATGC
TCAACACATGAGCGAAACCCTATAGGAACCCTAATTCCCTTATCTGGGAACTACTCACACATTATTATGG
AGAAACTCGAGCTTGTCGATCGACAGATCCCGGTCGGCATCTACTCTATTTCTTTGCCCTCGGACGAGTG
CTGGGGCGTCGGTTTCCACTATCGGCGAGTACTTCTACACAGCCATCGGTCCAGACGGCCGCGCTTCTGC
GGGCGATTTGTGTACGCCCGACAGTCCCGGCTCCGGATCGGACGATTGCGTCGCATCGACCCTGCGCCCA
AGCTGCATCATCGAAATTGCCGTCAACCAAGCTCTGATAGAGTTGGTCAAGACCAATGCGGAGCATATAC
GCCCGGAGTCGTGGCGATCCTGCAAGCTCCGGATGCCTCCGCTCGAAGTAGCGCGTCTGCTGCTCCATAC
AAGCCAACCACGGCCTCCAGAAGAAGATGTTGGCGACCTCGTATTGGGAATCCCCGAACATCGCCTCGCT
CCAGTCAATGACCGCTGTTATGCGGCCATTGTCCGTCAGGACATTGTTGGAGCCGAAATCCGCGTGCACG
AGGTGCCGGACTTCGGGGCAGTCCTCGGCCCAAAGCATCAGCTCATCGAGAGCCTGCGCGACGGACGCAC
TGACGGTGTCGTCCATCACAGTTTGCCAGTGATACACATGGGGATCAGCAATCGCGCATATGAAATCACG
CCATGTAGTGTATTGACCGATTCCTTGCGGTCCGAATGGGCCGAACCCGCTCGTCTGGCTAAGATCGGCC
GCAGCGATCGCATCCATAGCCTCCGCGACCGGTTGTAGAACAGCGGGCAGTTCGGTTTCAGGCAGGTCTT
GCAACGTGACACCCTGTGAACGGCGGGAGATGCAATAGGTCAGGCTCTCGCTAAACTCCCCAATGTCAAG
CACTTCCGGAATCGGGAGCGCGGCCGATGCAAAGTGCCGATAAACATAACGATCTTTGTAGAAACCATCG
GCGCAGCTATTTACCCGCAGGACATATCCACGCCCTCCTACATCGAAGCTGAAAGCACGAGATTCTTCGC
CCTCCGAGAGCTGCATCAGGTCGGAGACGCTGTCGAACTTTTCGATCAGAAACTTCTCGACAGACGTCGC
GGTGAGTTCAGGCTTTTTCATATCTCATTGCCCCCCGGATCTGCGAAAGCTCGAGAGAGATAGATTTGTA
GAGAGAGACTGGTGATTTCAGCGTGTCCTCTCCAAATGAAATGAACTTCCTTATATAGAGGAAGGTCTTG
CGAAGGATAGTGGGATTGTGCGTCATCCCTTACGTCAGTGGAGATATCACATCAATCCACTTGCTTTGAA
GACGTGGTTGGAACGTCTTCTTTTTCCACGATGCTCCTCGTGGGTGGGGGTCCATCTTTGGGACCACTGT
CGGCAGAGGCATCTTGAACGATAGCCTTTCCTTTATCGCAATGATGGCATTTGTAGGTGCCACCTTCCTT
TTCTACTGTCCTTTTGATGAAGTGACAGATAGCTGGGCAATGGAATCCGAGGAGGTTTCCCGATATTACC
CTTTGTTGAAAAGTCTCAATAGCCCTTTGGTCTTCTGAGACTGTATCTTTGATATTCTTGGAGTAGACGA
GAGTGTCGTGCTCCACCATGTTCACATCAATCCACTTGCTTTGAAGACGTGGTTGGAACGTCTTCTTTTT
CCACGATGCTCCTCGTGGGTGGGGGTCCATCTTTGGGACCACTGTCGGCAGAGGCATCTTGAACGATAGC
CTTTCCTTTATCGCAATGATGGCATTTGTAGGTGCCACCTTCCTTTTCTACTGTCCTTTTGATGAAGTGA
CAGATAGCTGGGCAATGGAATCCGAGGAGGTTTCCCGATATTACCCTTTGTTGAAAAGTCTCAATAGCCC
TTTGGTCTTCTGAGACTGTATCTTTGATATTCTTGGAGTAGACGAGAGTGTCGTGCTCCACCATGTTGGC
AAGCTGCTCTAGCCAATACGCAAACCGAATTCAGAAATAAATTCAGCCTAATTCGGCGTTAATTCAGTAC
ATTAAAAACGTCCGCAATGTGTTATTAAGTTGTCTAAGCGTCAATTTGTTTACACCACAATATATCCTGC
CACCAGCCAGCCAACAGCTCCCCGACCGGCAGCTCGGCACAAAATCACCACTCGATACAGGCAGCCCATC
AGTCCGGGACGGCGTCAGCGGGAGAGCCGTTGTAAGGCGGCAGACTTTGCTCATGTTACCGATGCTATTC
GGAAGAACGGCAACTAAGCTGCCGGGTTTGAAACACGGATGATCTCGCGGAGGGTAGCATGTTGATTGTA
ACGATGACAGAGCGTTGCTGCCTGTGATCAATTCGGGCACGAACCCAGTGGACATAAGCCTGTTCGGTTC
GTAAGCTGTAATGCAAGTAGCGTATGCGCTCACGCAACTGGTCCAGAACCTTGACCGAACGCAGCGGTGG
TAACGGCGCAGTGGCGGTTTTCATGGCTTGTTATGACTGTTTTTTTGGGGTACAGTCTATGCCTCGGGCA
TCCAAGCAGCAAGCGCGTTACGCCGTGGGTCGATGTTTGATGTTATGGAGCAGCAACGATGTTACGCAGC
AGGGCAGTCGCCCTAAAACAAAGTTAAACATCATGGGGGAAGCGGTGATCGCCGAAGTATCGACTCAACT
ATCAGAGGTAGTTGGCGTCATCGAGCGCCATCTCGAACCGACGTTGCTGGCCGTACATTTGTACGGCTCC
GCAGTGGATGGCGGCCTGAAGCCACACAGTGATATTGATTTGCTGGTTACGGTGACCGTAAGGCTTGATG
AAACAACGCGGCGAGCTTTGATCAACGACCTTTTGGAAACTTCGGCTTCCCCTGGAGAGAGCGAGATTCT
CCGCGCTGTAGAAGTCACCATTGTTGTGCACGACGACATCATTCCGTGGCGTTATCCAGCTAAGCGCGAA
CTGCAATTTGGAGAATGGCAGCGCAATGACATTCTTGCAGGTATCTTCGAGCCAGCCACGATCGACATTG
ATCTGGCTATCTTGCTGACAAAAGCAAGAGAACATAGCGTTGCCTTGGTAGGTCCAGCGGCGGAGGAACT
CTTTGATCCGGTTCCTGAACAGGATCTATTTGAGGCGCTAAATGAAACCTTAACGCTATGGAACTCGCCG
CCCGACTGGGCTGGCGATGAGCGAAATGTAGTGCTTACGTTGTCCCGCATTTGGTACAGCGCAGTAACCG
GCAAAATCGCGCCGAAGGATGTCGCTGCCGACTGGGCAATGGAGCGCCTGCCGGCCCAGTATCAGCCCGT
CATACTTGAAGCTAGACAGGCTTATCTTGGACAAGAAGAAGATCGCTTGGCCTCGCGCGCAGATCAGTTG
GAAGAATTTGTCCACTACGTGAAAGGCGAGATCACCAAGGTAGTCGGCAAATAATGTCTAGCTAGAAATT
CGTTCAAGCCGACGCCGCTTCGCGGCGCGGCTTAACTCAAGCGTTAGATGCACTAAGCACATAATTGCTC
ACAGCCAAACTATCAGGTCAAGTCTGCTTTTATTATTTTTAAGCGTGCATAATAAGCCCTACACAAATTG
GGAGATATATCATGCATGACCAAAATCCCTTAACGTGAGTTTTCGTTCCACTGAGCGTCAGACCCCGTAG
AAAAGATCAAAGGATCTTCTTGAGATCCTTTTTTTCTGCGCGTAATCTGCTGCTTGCAAACAAAAAAACC
ACCGCTACCAGCGGTGGTTTGTTTGCCGGATCAAGAGCTACCAACTCTTTTTCCGAAGGTAACTGGCTTC
AGCAGAGCGCAGATACCAAATACTGTCCTTCTAGTGTAGCCGTAGTTAGGCCACCACTTCAAGAACTCTG
TAGCACCGCCTACATACCTCGCTCTGCTAATCCTGTTACCAGTGGCTGCTGCCAGTGGCGATAAGTCGTG
TCTTACCGGGTTGGACTCAAGACGATAGTTACCGGATAAGGCGCAGCGGTCGGGCTGAACGGGGGGTTCG
TGCACACAGCCCAGCTTGGAGCGAACGACCTACACCGAACTGAGATACCTACAGCGTGAGCTATGAGAAA
GCGCCACGCTTCCCGAAGGGAGAAAGGCGGACAGGTATCCGGTAAGCGGCAGGGTCGGAACAGGAGAGCG
CACGAGGGAGCTTCCAGGGGGAAACGCCTGGTATCTTTATAGTCCTGTCGGGTTTCGCCACCTCTGACTT
GAGCGTCGATTTTTGTGATGCTCGTCAGGGGGGCGGAGCCTATGGAAAAACGCCAGCAACGCGGCCTTTT
TACGGTTCCTGGCCTTTTGCTGGCCTTTTGCTCACATGTTCTTTCCTGCGTTATCCCCTGATTCTGTGGA
TAACCGTATTACCGCCTTTGAGTGAGCTGATACCGCTCGCCGCAGCCGAACGACCGAGCGCAGCGAGTCA
GTGAGCGAGGAAGCGGAAGAGCGCCTGATGCGGTATTTTCTCCTTACGCATCTGTGCGGTATTTCACACC
GCATATGGTGCACTCTCAGTACAATCTGCTCTGATGCCGCATAGTTAAGCCAGTATACACTCCGCTATCG
CTACGTGACTGGGTCATGGCTGCGCCCCGACACCCGCCAACACCCGCTGACGCGCCCTGACGGGCTTGTC
TGCTCCCGGCATCCGCTTACAGACAAGCTGTGACCGTCTCCGGGAGCTGCATGTGTCAGAGGTTTTCACC
GTCATCACCGAAACGCGCGAGGCAGGGTGCCTTGATGTGGGCGCCGGCGGTCGAGTGGCGACGGCGCGGC
TTGTCCGCGCCCTGGTAGATTGCCTGGCCGTAGGCCAGCCATTTTTGAGCGGCCAGCGGCCGCGATAGGC
CGACGCGAAGCGGCGGGGCGTAGGGAGCGCAGCGACCGAAGGGTAGGCGCTTTTTGCAGCTCTTCGGCTG
TGCGCTGGCCAGACAGTTATGCACAGGCCAGGCGGGTTTTAAGAGTTTTAATAAGTTTTAAAGAGTTTTA
GGCGGAAAAATCGCCTTTTTTCTCTTTTATATCAGTCACTTACATGTGTGACCGGTTCCCAATGTACGGC
TTTGGGTTCCCAATGTACGGGTTCCGGTTCCCAATGTACGGCTTTGGGTTCCCAATGTACGTGCTATCCA
CAGGAAAGAGACCTTTTCGACCTTTTTCCCCTGCTAGGGCAATTTGCCCTAGCATCTGCTCCGTACATTA
GGAACCGGCGGATGCTTCGCCCTCGATCAGGTTGCGGTAGCGCATGACTAGGATCGGGCCAGCCTGCCCC
GCCTCCTCCTTCAAATCGTACTCCGGCAGGTCATTTGACCCGATCAGCTTGCGCACGGTGAAACAGAACT
TCTTGAACTCTCCGGCGCTGCCACTGCGTTCGTAGATCGTCTTGAACAACCATCTGGCTTCTGCCTTGCC
TGCGGCGCGGCGTGCCAGGCGGTAGAGAAAACGGCCGATGCCGGGATCGATCAAAAAGTAATCGGGGTGA
ACCGTCAGCACGTCCGGGTTCTTGCCTTCTGTGATCTCGCGGTACATCCAATCAGCTAGCTCGATCTCGA
TGTACTCCGGCCGCCCGGTTTCGCTCTTTACGATCTTGTAGCGGCTAATCAAGGCTTCACCCTCGGATAC
CGTCACCAGGCGGCCGTTCTTGGCCTTCTTCGTACGCTGCATGGCAACGTGCGTGGTGTTTAACCGAATG
CAGGTTTCTACCAGGTCGTCTTTCTGCTTTCCGCCATCGGCTCGCCGGCAGAACTTGAGTACGTCCGCAA
CGTGTGGACGGAACACGCGGCCGGGCTTGTCTCCCTTCCCTTCCCGGTATCGGTTCATGGATTCGGTTAG
ATGGGAAACCGCCATCAGTACCAGGTCGTAATCCCACACACTGGCCATGCCGGCCGGCCCTGCGGAAACC
TCTACGTGCCCGTCTGGAAGCTCGTAGCGGATCACCTCGCCAGCTCGTCGGTCACGCTTCGACAGACGGA
AAACGGCCACGTCCATGATGCTGCGACTATCGCGGGTGCCCACGTCATAGAGCATCGGAACGAAAAAATC
TGGTTGCTCGTCGCCCTTGGGCGGCTTCCTAATCGACGGCGCACCGGCTGCCGGCGGTTGCCGGGATTCT
TTGCGGATTCGATCAGCGGCCGCTTGCCACGATTCACCGGGGCGTGCTTCTGCCTCGATGCGTTGCCGCT
GGGCGGCCTGCGCGGCCTTCAACTTCTCCACCAGGTCATCACCCAGCGCCGCGCCGATTTGTACCGGGCC
GGATGGTTTGCGACCGCTCACGCCGATTCCTCGGGCTTGGGGGTTCCAGTGCCATTGCAGGGCCGGCAGA
CAACCCAGCCGCTTACGCCTGGCCAACCGCCCGTTCCTCCACACATGGGGCATTCCACGGCGTCGGTGCC
TGGTTGTTCTTGATTTTCCATGCCGCCTCCTTTAGCCGCTAAAATTCATCTACTCATTTATTCATTTGCT
CATTTACTCTGGTAGCTGCGCGATGTATTCAGATAGCAGCTCGGTAATGGTCTTGCCTTGGCGTACCGCG
TACATCTTCAGCTTGGTGTGATCCTCCGCCGGCAACTGAAAGTTGACCCGCTTCATGGCTGGCGTGTCTG
CCAGGCTGGCCAACGTTGCAGCCTTGCTGCTGCGTGCGCTCGGACGGCCGGCACTTAGCGTGTTTGTGCT
TTTGCTCATTTTCTCTTTACCTCATTAACTCAAATGAGTTTTGATTTAATTTCAGCGGCCAGCGCCTGGA
CCTCGCGGGCAGCGTCGCCCTCGGGTTCTGATTCAAGAACGGTTGTGCCGGCGGCGGCAGTGCCTGGGTA
GCTCACGCGCTGCGTGATACGGGACTCAAGAATGGGCAGCTCGTACCCGGCCAGCGCCTCGGCAACCTCA
CCGCCGATGCGCGTGCCTTTGATCGCCCGCGACACGACAAAGGCCGCTTGTAGCCTTCCATCCGTGACCT
CAATGCGCTGCTTAACCAGCTCCACCAGGTCGGCGGTGGCCCATATGTCGTAAGGGCTTGGCTGCACCGG
AATCAGCACGAAGTCGGCTGCCTTGATCGCGGACACAGCCAAGTCCGCCGCCTGGGGCGCTCCGTCGATC
ACTACGAAGTCGCGCCGGCCGATGGCCTTCACGTCGCGGTCAATCGTCGGGCGGTCGATGCCGACAACGG
TTAGCGGTTGATCTTCCCGCACGGCCGCCCAATCGCGGGCACTGCCCTGGGGATCGGAATCGACTAACAG
AACATCGGCCCCGGCGAGTTGCAGGGCGCGGGCTAGATGGGTTGCGATGGTCGTCTTGCCTGACCCGCCT
TTCTGGTTAAGTACAGCGATAACCTTCATGCGTTCCCCTTGCGTATTTGTTTATTTACTCATCGCATCAT
ATACGCAGCGACCGCATGACGCAAGCTGTTTTACTCAAATACACATCACCTTTTTAGACGGCGGCGCTCG
GTTTCTTCAGCGGCCAAGCTGGCCGGCCAGGCCGCCAGCTTGGCATCAGACAAACCGGCCAGGATTTCAT
GCAGCCGCACGGTTGAGACGTGCGCGGGCGGCTCGAACACGTACCCGGCCGCGATCATCTCCGCCTCGAT
CTCTTCGGTAATGAAAAACGGTTCGTCCTGGCCGTCCTGGTGCGGTTTCATGCTTGTTCCTCTTGGCGTT
CATTCTCGGCGGCCGCCAGGGCGTCGGCCTCGGTCAATGCGTCCTCACGGAAGGCACCGCGCCGCCTGGC
CTCGGTGGGCGTCACTTCCTCGCTGCGCTCAAGTGCGCGGTACAGGGTCGAGCGATGCACGCCAAGCAGT
GCAGCCGCCTCTTTCACGGTGCGGCCTTCCTGGTCGATCAGCTCGCGGGCGTGCGCGATCTGTGCCGGGG
TGAGGGTAGGGCGGGGGCCAAACTTCACGCCTCGGGCCTTGGCGGCCTCGCGCCCGCTCCGGGTGCGGTC
GATGATTAGGGAACGCTCGAACTCGGCAATGCCGGCGAACACGGTCAACACCATGCGGCCGGCCGGCGTG
GTGGTGTCGGCCCACGGCTCTGCCAGGCTACGCAGGCCCGCGCCGGCCTCCTGGATGCGCTCGGCAATGT
CCAGTAGGTCGCGGGTGCTGCGGGCCAGGCGGTCTAGCCTGGTCACTGTCACAACGTCGCCAGGGCGTAG
GTGGTCAAGCATCCTGGCCAGCTCCGGGCGGTCGCGCCTGGTGCCGGTGATCTTCTCGGAAAACAGCTTG
GTGCAGCCGGCCGCGTGCAGTTCGGCCCGTTGGTTGGTCAAGTCCTGGTCGTCGGTGCTGACGCGGGCAT
AGCCCAGCAGGCCAGCGGCGGCGCTCTTGTTCATGGCGTAATGTCTCCGGTTCTAGTCGCAAGTATTCTA
CTTTATGCGACTAAAACACGCGACAAGAAAACGCCAGGAAAAGGGCAGGGCGGCAGCCTGTCGCGTAACT
TAGGACTTGTGCGACATGTCGTTTTCAGAAGACGGCTGCACTGAACGTCAGAAGCCGACTGCACTATAGC
AGCGGAGGGGTTGGATCAAAGTACTTTGATCCCGAGGGGAACCCTGTGGTTGGCATGCACATACAAATGG
ACGAACGGATAAACCT
