>Addgene plasmid #68574 | pMpGWB120 | addgene partial sequence | sequence record 127888 | ccdB-Fwd 5'-GCATGATGACCACCGATATG-3'
TATAAATGTCAGGCTCCCTTATACACAGCCAGTCTGCAGGTCGACCATAGTGACTGGATATGTTGTGTTT
TACAGTATTATGTAGTCTGTTTTTTATGCAAAATCTAATTTAATATATTGATATTTATATCATTTTACGT
TTCTCGTTCAGCTTTCTTGTACAAAGTGGTTGATAACAGCTTGGATTTGGATTTGGAGTTGCGCTTGGGA
TTCGCCTCCGCCGGAATGGCTAGTGAAGCTCGAAAAACAAA
