>Addgene plasmid #68574 | pMpGWB120 | addgene partial sequence | sequence record 127890 | CAT-R 5'-GCAACTGACTGAAATGCCTC-3'
TTTTTTTCTCCATTTTAGCTTCCTTAGCTCCTGAAAATCTCGACGGATCCTAACTCAAAATCCACACATT
ATACGAGCCGGAAGCATAAAGTGTAAAGCCTGGGGTGCCTAATGCGGCCCCTCGAGGGGCCGCCATAGTG
ACTGGATATGTTGTGTTTTACAGTATTATGTAGTCTGTTTTTTATGCAAAATCTAATTTAATATATTGAT
ATTTATATCATTTTACGTTTCTCGTTCAGCTTTTTTGT
