>Addgene plasmid #68574 | pMpGWB120 | addgene partial sequence | sequence record 128910 | NOSterm-R 5'-attgccaaatgtttgaacga-3'
ATTTTGGTATCTGATTAGTGATGATTTCAGCTAACATCTCTGGGAATTCAATACTCATGGTCTTATCCAA
AAATGTCTGGAAGCAGTAGGTAAGGAGATTCTCAACCACCTCATGCATGGAGTCCAGAAGTTTTGTCAGT
TGGTAAAACCGTTGCCAGTTCTGACTGGAGTTCCCTTCCCTTTTGACGATGGCTTTTCCTAGCTCTTTGA
TATAAGTCATTCGAATCTCATCAAATAACTCTTGGCTCTTCAGACCTTCCTTAGGAACTGAGGAGAGAAG
CAGTAAGGTTTTCATACAGAGATACTCTTCATAGGATACCTGCAATCTTTGTAATTCAGAGGAGACAAAC
AGCATGTGTTTACATTGGTCATACATGCAGGGTAGAGACATTCTCTGCTCATTAATAATCAGATCAGGAG
CAAAGCAGAGCAGGTTTCCACTTGATTGTCTGTATGATCTCCAACCCAGGGCAAATGCCATGAGAAACAT
CCATGAGTACTGTAGCAGGGTCATTTGGTCATCCAGGTGTAAGTTTCTGAAGCCTGGTATCGCCTTTGCC
CATTTCACTGCTGCAATCACTTGACGCCCACCTAACATGTTGAGTGTGGTCATAATTCTCCATGCTGAAT
CTGGAACAGAGCTATCATATCCTGCATACAACACCTCGGG
